Addgene plasmid #123500: pMK-Prrn (N. tabacum) APrrn10
Purpose: MoChlo kit
Depositing lab: Scott Lenaghan & C. Neal Stewart. Depositing organization: University of Tennessee Institute of Agriculture. Publication: MoChlo: A versatile modular cloning toolbox for chloroplast biotechnology. Occhialini A, Piatek A, Pfotenhauer AC, Frazier TP, Stewart CN, Lenaghan S. Plant Physiol. 2019 Jan 24. pii: pp.18.01220. doi: 10.1104/pp.18.01220. PubMed 30679266.
Backbone
  Vector backbone: pMK-T
  Vector type: Synthetic Biology
Growth in bacteria
  Bacterial resistance: Kanamycin, 50 μg/mL
  Growth temperature: 37°C
  Growth strain: Top10
  Copy number: High Copy
Gene/Insert
  Gene/Insert name: Prrn (N. tabacum) APrrn10
  Cloning method: Restriction Enzyme; 5′ cloning site Unknown (unknown if destroyed)
Terms and licenses: Academic/Nonprofit Terms; Industry Terms: Not Available to Industry
Depositor comments: All inserts have been produced by gene synthesis and cloned in the indicated backbone vector. The insert is a chloroplast promoter designed for Golden-Gate cloning. The Original Material was developed in the performance of research that was funded by Grant Nos. ARPA-E: DE-AR000660 & DARPA: D17AC00016.
How to cite: pMK-Prrn (N. tabacum) APrrn10 was a gift from Scott Lenaghan & C. Neal Stewart (Addgene plasmid # 123500 ; http://n2t.net/addgene:123500 ; RRID:Addgene_123500)
