[The description below was written by a language model from this plasmid's Addgene catalogue record and pLannotate feature annotations shown in this document.]
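Description:
pMK-Prrn (N. tabacum) APrrn10 is a small (about 2.5 kb) part-donor plasmid from the MoChlo kit, a modular cloning toolbox for chloroplast biotechnology. It is built on the pMK-T gene-synthesis backbone and is classed as a synthetic biology vector. It is propagated in E. coli at high copy from a ColE1/pUC-type origin. Selection is with kanamycin, through an aminoglycoside phosphotransferase (NeoR/KanR) gene that the feature table places directly downstream of an AmpR (bla) promoter.

The payload is a synthesized Prrn element. By its name this is the plastid ribosomal RNA operon promoter from Nicotiana tabacum, and the depositor describes it as a chloroplast promoter designed for Golden Gate cloning. The plasmid therefore serves as a storage vector from which the promoter can be released and assembled with other kit parts into chloroplast expression cassettes. The record does not state the Type IIS enzyme, the overhangs or the exact cloning sites, nor what distinguishes the "APrrn10" version from other Prrn parts.

The automated annotation does not label the insert itself. It presumably lies in the unannotated stretch between the T7 promoter and the origin region, although this is an inference from the map. The other annotated features are a T7 promoter and short fragments of an M13 origin, lacZα, lacI and an RSF origin. These appear to be backbone remnants or partial sequence matches rather than functional elements, and nothing in the record suggests they matter for the plasmid's intended use.
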