Features (pLannotate 1.2.2; 8 found; start..end, strand, type, name):
      3..134     -  rep_origin     M13 ori (fragment): M13 bacteriophage origin of replication; arrow indicates direction of (+) strand synthesis
    155..311     -  CDS            lacZα (fragment): LacZα fragment of β-galactosidase; lacZ fragment
    320..338     +  promoter       T7 promoter: promoter for bacteriophage T7 RNA polymerase
    582..629     -  CDS            lacI (fragment): lac repressor; lacI; The lac repressor binds to the lac operator to inhibit transcription in E. coli. This inhibition can be relieved by adding lactose or isopropyl-β-D-thiogalactopyranoside (IPTG).
    666..706     -  rep_origin     RSF ori (fragment): Plasmids containing the RSF 1030 origin of replication can be propagated in E. coli cells that contain additional plasmids with compatible origins.
    784..1372    -  rep_origin     ori: high-copy-number ColE1/pMB1/pBR322/pUC origin of replication
   1546..2340    -  CDS            NeoR/KanR: aminoglycoside phosphotransferase confers resistance to neomycin, kanamycin, and G418 (Geneticin®)
   2341..2445    -  promoter       AmpR promoter: bla
>Addgene plasmid #123500 | pMK-Prrn (N. tabacum) APrrn10 | addgene full sequence | sequence record 247718 | Addgene NGS Result
CTAAATTGTAAGCGTTAATATTTTGTTAAAATTCGCGTTAAATTTTTGTTAAATCAGCTCATTTTTTAAC
CAATAGGCCGAAATCGGCAAAATCCCTTATAAATCAAAAGAATAGACCGAGATAGGGTTGAGTGGCCGCT
ACAGGGCGCTCCCATTCGCCATTCAGGCTGCGCAACTGTTGGGAAGGGCGTTTCGGTGCGGGCCTCTTCG
CTATTACGCCAGCTGGCGAAAGGGGGATGTGCTGCAAGGCGATTAAGTTGGGTAACGCCAGGGTTTTCCC
AGTCACGACGTTGTAAAACGACGGCCAGTGAGCGCGACGTAATACGACTCACTATAGGGCGAATTGAAGG
AAGGCCGTCAAGGCCACGTGTCTTGTCCAGAGCTCGGTCTCAGGAGGCTCCCCCGCCGTCGTTCAATGAG
AATGGATAAGAGGCTCGTGGGATTTACGTGAGGGGGCAGGGATGGCTATAATTCTGGGAGCGAACTCCGG
GCGAATACGAAGCGCTTGGATACAGTTGTAGGGAGGGATTTTACTTGAGACCGGTACCTGGAGCACAAGA
CTGGCCTCATGGGCCTTCCTTTCACTGCCCGCTTTCCAGTCGGGAAACCTGTCGTGCCAGCTGCATTAAC
ATGGTCATAGCTGTTTCCTTGCGTATTGGGCGCTCTCCGCTTCCTCGCTCACTGACTCGCTGCGCTCGGT
CGTTCGGGTAAAGCCTGGGGTGCCTAATGAGCAAAAGGCCAGCAAAAGGCCAGGAACCGTAAAAAGGCCG
CGTTGCTGGCGTTTTTCCATAGGCTCCGCCCCCCTGACGAGCATCACAAAAATCGACGCTCAAGTCAGAG
GTGGCGAAACCCGACAGGACTATAAAGATACCAGGCGTTTCCCCCTGGAAGCTCCCTCGTGCGCTCTCCT
GTTCCGACCCTGCCGCTTACCGGATACCTGTCCGCCTTTCTCCCTTCGGGAAGCGTGGCGCTTTCTCATA
GCTCACGCTGTAGGTATCTCAGTTCGGTGTAGGTCGTTCGCTCCAAGCTGGGCTGTGTGCACGAACCCCC
CGTTCAGCCCGACCGCTGCGCCTTATCCGGTAACTATCGTCTTGAGTCCAACCCGGTAAGACACGACTTA
TCGCCACTGGCAGCAGCCACTGGTAACAGGATTAGCAGAGCGAGGTATGTAGGCGGTGCTACAGAGTTCT
TGAAGTGGTGGCCTAACTACGGCTACACTAGAAGAACAGTATTTGGTATCTGCGCTCTGCTGAAGCCAGT
TACCTTCGGAAAAAGAGTTGGTAGCTCTTGATCCGGCAAACAAACCACCGCTGGTAGCGGTGGTTTTTTT
GTTTGCAAGCAGCAGATTACGCGCAGAAAAAAAGGATCTCAAGAAGATCCTTTGATCTTTTCTACGGGGT
CTGACGCTCAGTGGAACGAAAACTCACGTTAAGGGATTTTGGTCATGAGATTATCAAAAAGGATCTTCAC
CTAGATCCTTTTAAATTAAAAATGAAGTTTTAAATCAATCTAAAGTATATATGAGTAAACTTGGTCTGAC
AGTTATTAGAAAAATTCATCCAGCAGACGATAAAACGCAATACGCTGGCTATCCGGTGCCGCAATGCCAT
ACAGCACCAGAAAACGATCCGCCCATTCGCCGCCCAGTTCTTCCGCAATATCACGGGTGGCCAGCGCAAT
ATCCTGATAACGATCCGCCACGCCCAGACGGCCGCAATCAATAAAGCCGCTAAAACGGCCATTTTCCACC
ATAATGTTCGGCAGGCACGCATCACCATGGGTCACCACCAGATCTTCGCCATCCGGCATGCTCGCTTTCA
GACGCGCAAACAGCTCTGCCGGTGCCAGGCCCTGATGTTCTTCATCCAGATCATCCTGATCCACCAGGCC
CGCTTCCATACGGGTACGCGCACGTTCAATACGATGTTTCGCCTGATGATCAAACGGACAGGTCGCCGGG
TCCAGGGTATGCAGACGACGCATGGCATCCGCCATAATGCTCACTTTTTCTGCCGGCGCCAGATGGCTAG
ACAGCAGATCCTGACCCGGCACTTCGCCCAGCAGCAGCCAATCACGGCCCGCTTCGGTCACCACATCCAG
CACCGCCGCACACGGAACACCGGTGGTGGCCAGCCAGCTCAGACGCGCCGCTTCATCCTGCAGCTCGTTC
AGCGCACCGCTCAGATCGGTTTTCACAAACAGCACCGGACGACCCTGCGCGCTCAGACGAAACACCGCCG
CATCAGAGCAGCCAATGGTCTGCTGCGCCCAATCATAGCCAAACAGACGTTCCACCCACGCTGCCGGGCT
ACCCGCATGCAGGCCATCCTGTTCAATCATACTCTTCCTTTTTCAATATTATTGAAGCATTTATCAGGGT
TATTGTCTCATGAGCGGATACATATTTGAATGTATTTAGAAAAATAAACAAATAGGGGTTCCGCGCACAT
TTCCCCGAAAAGTGCCAC
