>Addgene plasmid #123500 | pMK-Prrn (N. tabacum) APrrn10 | depositor partial sequence | sequence record 235623 | Prrn (N. tabacum) APrrn10
GCTCCCCCGCCGTCGTTCAATGAGAATGGATAAGAGGCTCGTGGGATTTACGTGAGGGGGCAGGGATGGC
TATAATTCTGGGAGCGAACTCCGGGCGAATACGAAGCGCTTGGATACAGTTGTAGGGAGGGATTT
